>Addgene plasmid #13205 | pc3XB-ZF69 | depositor full sequence | sequence record 7554 | Author sequence
GACGGATCGGGAGATCTCCCGATCCCCTATGGTGCACTCTCAGTACAATCTGCTCTGATGCCGCATAGTT
AAGCCAGTATCTGCTCCCTGCTTGTGTGTTGGAGGTCGCTGAGTAGTGCGCGAGCAAAATTTAAGCTACA
ACAAGGCAAGGCTTGACCGACAATTGCATGAAGAATCTGCTTAGGGTTAGGCGTTTTGCGCTGCTTCGCG
ATGTACGGGCCAGATATACGCGTTGACATTGATTATTGACTAGTTATTAATAGTAATCAATTACGGGGTC
ATTAGTTCATAGCCCATATATGGAGTTCCGCGTTACATAACTTACGGTAAATGGCCCGCCTGGCTGACCG
CCCAACGACCCCCGCCCATTGACGTCAATAATGACGTATGTTCCCATAGTAACGCCAATAGGGACTTTCC
ATTGACGTCAATGGGTGGAGTATTTACGGTAAACTGCCCACTTGGCAGTACATCAAGTGTATCATATGCC
AAGTACGCCCCCTATTGACGTCAATGACGGTAAATGGCCCGCCTGGCATTATGCCCAGTACATGACCTTA
TGGGACTTTCCTACTTGGCAGTACATCTACGTATTAGTCATCGCTATTACCATGGTGATGCGGTTTTGGC
AGTACATCAATGGGCGTGGATAGCGGTTTGACTCACGGGGATTTCCAAGTCTCCACCCCATTGACGTCAA
TGGGAGTTTGTTTTGGCACCAAAATCAACGGGACTTTCCAAAATGTCGTAACAACTCCGCCCCATTGACG
CAAATGGGCGGTAGGCGTGTACGGTGGGAGGTCTATATAAGCAGAGCTCTCTGGCTAACTAGAGAACCCA
CTGCTTACTGGCTTATCGAAATTAATACGACTCACTATAGGGAGACCCAAGCTGGCTAGCGTTTAAACGG
GCCCTCTAGACCCGGGGAGAAGCCTTACAAATGCCCAGAATGTGGAAAGAGTTTTAGCGATCCTGGAGCA
CTCGTGAGACACCAGAGAACACATACCGGTGGATCCTCTGCACAGTAGTAAGCTTAAGTTTAAACCGCTG
ATCAGCCTCGACTGTGCCTTCTAGTTGCCAGCCATCTGTTGTTTGCCCCTCCCCCGTGCCTTCCTTGACC
CTGGAAGGTGCCACTCCCACTGTCCTTTCCTAATAAAATGAGGAAATTGCATCGCATTGTCTGAGTAGGT
GTCATTCTATTCTGGGGGGTGGGGTGGGGCAGGACAGCAAGGGGGAGGATTGGGAAGACAATAGCAGGCA
TGCTGGGGATGCGGTGGGCTCTATGGCTTCTGAGGCGGAAAGAACCAGCTGGGGCTCTAGGGGGTATCCC
C
[124 nt withheld, positions 1332-1455]
C
[91 nt withheld, positions 1457-1547]
A
[49 nt withheld, positions 1549-1597]
CCTTTGACGTTGGAGTCCACGTTCTTT
[37 nt withheld, positions 1625-1661]
ACCCTATCTCGGTCTATTCTTTTGATTTATAAGGGATTTTGCCGATTTCGGCCTATTGGTTAAAAAATGA
GCTGATTTAACAAAAATTTAACGCGAATTAATTCTGTGGAATGTGTGTCAGTTAGGGTGTGGAAAGTCCC
CAGGCTCCCCAGCAGGCAGAAGTATGCAAAGCATGCATCTCAATTAGTCAGCAACCAGGTGTGGAAAGTC
CCCAGGCTCCCCAGCAGGCAGAAGTATGCAAAGCATGCATCTCAATTAGTCAGCAACCATAGTCCCGCCC
CTAACTCCGCCCATCCCGCCCCTAACTCCGCCCAGTTCCGCCCATTCTCCGCCCCATGGCTGACTAATTT
TTTTTATTTATGCAGAGGCCGAGGCCGCCTCTGCCTCTGAGCTATTCCAGAAGTAGTGAGGAGGCTTTTT
TGGAGGCCTAGGCTTTTGCAAAAAGCTCCCGGCCGGGAGCTTGTATATCCATTTTCGGATCTGATCAAGA
GACAGGATGAGGATCGTTTCGCATGATTGAACAAGATGGATTGCACGCAGGTTCTCCGGCCGCTTGGGTG
GAGAGGCTATTCGGCTATGACTGGGCACAACAGACAATCGGCTGCTCTGATGCCGCCGTGTTCCGGCTGT
CAGCGCAGGGGCGCCCGGTTCTTTTTGTCAAGACCGACCTGTCCGGTGCCCTGAATGAACTGCAGGACGA
GGCAGCGCGGCTATCGTGGCTGGCCACGACGGGCGTTCCTTGCGCAGCTGTGCTCGACGTTGTCACTGAA
GCGGGAAGGGACTGGCTGCTATTGGGCGAAGTGCCGGGGCAGGATCTCCTGTCATCTCACCTTGCTCCTG
CCGAGAAAGTATCCATCATGGCTGATGCAATGCGGCGGCTGCATACGCTTGATCCGGCTACCTGCCCATT
CGACCACCAAGCGAAACATCGCATCGAGCGAGCACGTACTCGGATGGAAGCCGGTCTTGTCGATCAGGAT
GATCTGGACGAAGAGCATCAGGGGCTCGCGCCAGCCGAACTGTTCGCCAGGCTCAAGGCGCGCATGCCCG
ACGGCGAGGATCTCGTCGTGACCCATGGCGATGCCTGCTTGCCGAATATCATGGTGGAAAATGGCCGCTT
TTCTGGATTCATCGACTGTGGCCGGCTGGGTGTGGCGGACCGCTATCAGGACATAGCGTTGGCTACCCGT
GATATTGCTGAAGAGCTTGGCGGCGAATGGGCTGACCGCTTCCTCGTGCTTTACGGTATCGCCGCTCCCG
ATTCGCAGCGCATCGCCTTCTATCGCCTTCTTGACGAGTTCTTCTGAGCGGGACTCTGGGGTTCGAAATG
ACCGACCAAGCGACGCCCAACCTGCCATCACGAGATTTCGATTCCACCGCCGCCTTCTATGAAAGGTTGG
GCTTCGGAATCGTTTTCCGGGACGCCGGCTGGATGATCCTCCAGCGCGGGGATCTCATGCTGGAGTTCTT
CGCCCACCCCAACTTGTTTATTGCAGCTTATAATGGTTACAAATAAAGCAATAGCATCACAAATTTCACA
AATAAAGCATTTTTTTCACTGCATTCTAGTTGTGGTTTGTCCAAACTCATCAATGTATCTTATCATGTCT
GTATACCGTCGACCTCTAGCTAGAGCTTGGCGTAATCATGGTCATAGCTGTTTCCTGTGTGAAATTGTTA
TCCGCTCACAATTCCACACAACATACGAGCCGGAAGCATAAAGTGTAAAGCCTGGGGTGCCTAATGAGTG
AGCTAACTCACATTAATTGCGTTGCGCTCACTGCCCGCTTTCCAGTCGGGAAACCTGTCGTGCCAGCTGC
ATTAATGAATCGGCCAACGCGCGGGGAGAGGCGGTTTGCGTATTGGGCGCTCTTCCGCTTCCTCGCTCAC
TGACTCGCTGCGCTCGGTCGTTCGGCTGCGGCGAGCGGTATCAGCTCACTCAAAGGCGGTAATACGGTTA
TCCACAGAATCAGGGGATAACGCAGGAAAGAACATGTGAGCAAAAGGCCAGCAAAAGGCCAGGAACCGTA
AAAAGGCCGCGTTGCTGGCGTTTTTCCATAGGCTCCGCCCCCCTGACGAGCATCACAAAAATCGACGCTC
AAGTCAGAGGTGGCGAAACCCGACAGGACTATAAAGATACCAGGCGTTTCCCCCTGGAAGCTCCCTCGTG
CGCTCTCCTGTTCCGACCCTGCCGCTTACCGGATACCTGTCCGCCTTTCTCCCTTCGGGAAGCGTGGCGC
TTTCTCATAGCTCACGCTGTAGGTATCTCAGTTCGGTGTAGGTCGTTCGCTCCAAGCTGGGCTGTGTGCA
CGAACCCCCCGTTCAGCCCGACCGCTGCGCCTTATCCGGTAACTATCGTCTTGAGTCCAACCCGGTAAGA
CACGACTTATCGCCACTGGCAGCAGCCACTGGTAACAGGATTAGCAGAGCGAGGTATGTAGGCGGTGCTA
CAGAGTTCTTGAAGTGGTGGCCTAACTACGGCTACACTAGAAGAACAGTATTTGGTATCTGCGCTCTGCT
GAAGCCAGTTACCTTCGGAAAAAGAGTTGGTAGCTCTTGATCCGGCAAACAAACCACCGCTGGTAGCGGT
TTTTTTGTTTGCAAGCAGCAGATTACGCGCAGAAAAAAAGGATCTCAAGAAGATCCTTTGATCTTTTCTA
CGGGGTCTGACGCTCAGTGGAACGAAAACTCACGTTAAGGGATTTTGGTCATGAGATTATCAAAAAGGAT
CTTCACCTAGATCCTTTTAAATTAAAAATGAAGTTTTAAATCAATCTAAAGTATATATGAGTAAACTTGG
TCTGACAGTTACCAATGCTTAATCAGTGAGGCACCTATCTCAGCGATCTGTCTATTTCGTTCATCCATAG
TTGCCTGACTCCCCGTCGTGTAGATAACTACGATACGGGAGGGCTTACCATCTGGCCCCAGTGCTGCAAT
GATACCGCGAGACCCACGCTCACCGGCTCCAGATTTATCAGCAATAAACCAGCCAGCCGGAAGGGCCGAG
CGCAGAAGTGGTCCTGCAACTTTATCCGCCTCCATCCAGTCTATTAATTGTTGCCGGGAAGCTAGAGTAA
GTAGTTCGCCAGTTAATAGTTTGCGCAACGTTGTTGCCATTGCTACAGGCATCGTGGTGTCACGCTCGTC
GTTTGGTATGGCTTCATTCAGCTCCGGTTCCCAACGATCAAGGCGAGTTACATGATCCCCCATGTTGTGC
AAAAAAGCGGTTAGCTCCTTCGGTCCTCCGATCGTTGTCAGAAGTAAGTTGGCCGCAGTGTTATCACTCA
TGGTTATGGCAGCACTGCATAATTCTCTTACTGTCATGCCATCCGTAAGATGCTTTTCTGTGACTGGTGA
GTACTCAACCAAGTCATTCTGAGAATAGTGTATGCGGCGACCGAGTTGCTCTTGCCCGGCGTCAATACGG
GATAATACCGCGCCACATAGCAGAACTTTAAAAGTGCTCATCATTGGAAAACGTTCTTCGGGGCGAAAAC
TCTCAAGGATCTTACCGCTGTTGAGATCCAGTTCGATGTAACCCACTCGTGCACCCAACTGATCTTCAGC
ATCTTTTACTTTCACCAGCGTTTCTGGGTGAGCAAAAACAGGAAGGCAAAATGCCGCAAAAAAGGGAATA
AGGGCGACACGGAAATGTTGAATACTCATACTCTTCCTTTTTCAATATTATTGAAGCATTTATCAGGGTT
ATTGTCTCATGAGCGGATACATATTTGAATGTATTTAGAAAAATAAACAAATAGGGGTTCCGCGCACATT
TCCCCGAAAAGTGCCACCTGACGTC
Features (pLannotate 1.2.2; 20 found; start..end, strand, type, name):
     28..80      -  misc_feature   bom (fragment): basis of mobility region from pBR322
    235..614     +  enhancer       CMV enhancer: human cytomegalovirus immediate early enhancer
    615..818     +  promoter       CMV promoter: human cytomegalovirus (CMV) immediate early promoter
    814..847     +  LTR            5' LTR (truncated) (fragment): truncated 5' long terminal repeat (LTR) from HIV-1
    863..881     +  promoter       T7 promoter: promoter for bacteriophage T7 RNA polymerase
    924..1010    +  CDS            ZSCAN9 (fragment): ZSC9_HUMAN - Also known as ZNF193. Experimental evidence at protein level: Swiss-Prot protein existence level 1. May be involved in transcriptional regulation. From Homo sapiens (Human).
   1062..1286    +  polyA_signal   bGH poly(A) signal: bovine growth hormone polyadenylation signal
   1290..1311    +  promoter       SV40 promoter (fragment): SV40 enhancer and early promoter
   1332..1760    +  rep_origin     f1 ori (sequence partly withheld): f1 bacteriophage origin of replication; arrow indicates direction of (+) strand synthesis
   1774..2103    +  promoter       SV40 promoter: SV40 enhancer and early promoter
   2174..2965    +  CDS            neo: KKA2_KLEPN - Also known as kan, nptII. Experimental evidence at protein level: Swiss-Prot protein existence level 1. Resistance to kanamycin, neomycin, paromomycin, ribostamycin, butirosin and gentamicin B. From Klebsiella pneumoniae.
   2989..3147    +  CDS            ble (fragment): BLE_KLEPN - Experimental evidence at protein level: Swiss-Prot protein existence level 1. Binding protein with a strong affinity to the bleomycin family of antibiotics. Binds to CL990; an antimitotic-antibiotic compound. From Klebsiella pneumoniae.
   3142..3263    +  polyA_signal   SV40 poly(A) signal: SV40 polyadenylation signal
   3336..3352    -  protein_bind   lac operator: The lac repressor binds to the lac operator to inhibit transcription in E. coli. This inhibition can be relieved by adding lactose or isopropyl-β-D-thiogalactopyranoside (IPTG). lac repressor encoded by lacI
   3360..3390    -  promoter       lac promoter: promoter for the E. coli lac operon
   3405..3426    -  protein_bind   CAP binding site: CAP binding activates transcription in the presence of cAMP. E. coli catabolite activator protein
   3439..3531    -  CDS            lacI (fragment): lac repressor; lacI; The lac repressor binds to the lac operator to inhibit transcription in E. coli. This inhibition can be relieved by adding lactose or isopropyl-β-D-thiogalactopyranoside (IPTG).
   3714..4299    -  rep_origin     ori: high-copy-number ColE1/pMB1/pBR322/pUC origin of replication
   4470..5330    -  CDS            AmpR: β-lactamase; bla; confers resistance to ampicillin, carbenicillin, and related antibiotics
   5331..5435    -  promoter       AmpR promoter: bla
