[The description below was written by a language model from this plasmid's Addgene catalogue record and pLannotate feature annotations shown in this document.]
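Description:
pc3XB-ZF69 is a mammalian expression-type plasmid built on pc3XB, a modified version of pcDNA3, and serves as one of the module-archive clones in the Zinc Finger Consortium Modular Assembly Kit v1.0. It is propagated in E. coli as a high-copy plasmid through a ColE1/pUC-type origin with ampicillin selection from the β-lactamase gene. It retains the pcDNA3 architecture: an f1 origin for single-stranded DNA production, and an SV40 early promoter driving the neomycin phosphotransferase gene with an SV40 polyadenylation signal, which allows G418 selection in mammalian cells.

The payload is a roughly 90 bp insert encoding a single Cys2-His2 zinc finger module, ZF69, cloned between XbaI and BamHI sites that are both preserved. According to the depositor, this finger comes from the Barbas module set and recognises the DNA triplet GTC. The insert sits downstream of the CMV immediate-early enhancer and promoter and a T7 promoter, which also serves as the sequencing primer site, and upstream of the bovine growth hormone polyadenylation signal. The automated annotation labels the insert as a fragment of the human zinc finger protein ZSCAN9. This most likely reflects sequence similarity among zinc finger frameworks rather than the insert's actual origin. Small hits such as a truncated HIV-1 LTR fragment, a ble fragment and lac-region remnants appear to be backbone-derived or incidental matches.

A single finger is not meant to be a functional product in its own right. The plasmid instead provides a standardised building block that is joined by restriction-based cloning to other finger modules, producing multi-finger arrays for engineering zinc finger nucleases with chosen target specificities.
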