>Addgene plasmid #13205 | pc3XB-ZF69 | addgene partial sequence | sequence record 19589 | CMV-F 5'-CGCAAATGGGCGGTAGGCGTG-3'
AGCTCTCTGGCTAACTAGAGAACCCACTGCTTACTGGCTTATCGAAATTAATACGACTCACTATAGGGAG
ACCCAAGCTGGCTAGCGTTTAAACGGGCCCTCTAGACCCGGGGAGAAGCCTTACAAATGCCCAGAATGTG
GAAAGAGTTTTAGCGATCCTGGAGCACTCGTGAGACACCAGAGAACACATACCGGTGGATCCTCTGCACA
GTAGTAAGCTTAAGTTTAAACCGCTGATCAGCCTCGACTGTGCCTTCTAGTTGCCAGCCATCTGTTGTTT
GCCCCTCCCCCGTGCCTTCCTTGACCCTGGAAGGTGCCACTCCCACTGTCCTTTCCTAATAAAATGAGGA
AATTGCATCGCATTGTCTGAGTAGGTGTCATTCTATTCTGGGGGGTGGGGTGGGGCAGGACAGCAAGGGG
GAGGATTGGGAAGACAATAGCAGGCATGCTGGGGATGCGGTGGGCTCTATGGCTTCTGAGGCGGAAAGAA
CCAGCTGGGGCTCTAGGGGGTATCCCC
[119 nt withheld, positions 518-636]
GCGTTCGCCGGCTTTCCCCGTCAAGCT
