Addgene plasmid #13205: pc3XB-ZF69
Depositing lab: Daniel Voytas. Depositing organization: Iowa State University. Publication: Standardized reagents and protocols for engineering zinc finger nucleases by modular assembly. Wright DA, Thibodeau-Beganny S, Sander JD, Winfrey RJ, Hirsh AS, Eichtinger M, Fu F, Porteus MH, Dobbs D, Voytas DF, Joung JK. Nat Protoc. 2006;1(3):1637-52. doi: 10.1038/nprot.2006.259 PubMed 17406455.
Backbone
  Vector backbone: pc3XB
  Backbone manufacturer: Modified Invitrogen pcDNA3
  Backbone size w/o insert (bp): 5400
  Vector type: Mammalian Expression
  Selectable markers: Neomycin (select with G418)
Growth in bacteria
  Bacterial resistance: Ampicillin, 100 μg/mL
  Growth temperature: 37°C
  Growth strain: XL1 Blue
  Copy number: High Copy
Gene/Insert
  Gene/Insert name: ZF69
  Insert size (bp): 90
  Cloning method: Restriction Enzyme; 5′ cloning site XbaI (not destroyed); 3′ cloning site BamHI (not destroyed)
  Sequencing primers: 5′ T7
Terms and licenses: Academic/Nonprofit Terms; Industry Terms: Not Available to Industry
Depositor comments: Part of the Zinc Finger Consortium Modular Assembly Kit v1.0. Finger protein sequence: PGEKPYKCPECGKSFSDPGALVRHQRTH. Target DNA sequence: GTC. This zinc finger is derived from the Barbas module set.
How to cite: pc3XB-ZF69 was a gift from Daniel Voytas (Addgene plasmid # 13205 ; http://n2t.net/addgene:13205 ; RRID:Addgene_13205)
